>Addgene plasmid #72607 | pBabe 3XFLAG-wtGATA6-3XAU1 puro | addgene full sequence | sequence record 234938 | Addgene NGS Result
CTGCAGCCTGAATATGGGCCAAACAGGATATCTGTGGTAAGCAGTTCCTGCCCCGGCTCAGGGCCAAGAA
CAGATGGAACAGCTGAATATGGGCCAAACAGGATATCTGTGGTAAGCAGTTCCTGCCCCGGCTCAGGGCC
AAGAACAGATGGTCCCCAGATGCGGTCCAGCCCTCAGCAGTTTCTAGAGAACCATCAGATGTTTCCAGGG
TGCCCCAAGGACCTGAAATGACCCTGTGCCTTATTTGAACTAACCAATCAGTTCGCTTCTCGCTTCTGTT
CGCGCGCTTCTGCTCCCCGAGCTCAATAAAAGAGCCCACAACCCCTCACTCGGGGCGCCAGTCCTCCGAT
TGACTGAGTCGCCCGGGTACCCGTGTATCCAATAAACCCTCTTGCAGTTGCATCCGACTTGTGGTCTCGC
TGTTCCTTGGGAGGGTCTCCTCTGAGTGATTGACTACCCGTCAGCGGGGGTCTTTCATTTGGGGGCTCGT
CCGGGATCGGGAGACCCCTGCCCAGGGACCACCGACCCACCACCGGGAGGCAAGCTGGCCAGCAACTTAT
CTGTGTCTGTCCGATTGTCTAGTGTCTATGACTGATTTTATGCGCCTGCGTCGGTACTAGTTAGCTAACT
AGCTCTGTATCTGGCGGACCCGTGGTGGAACTGACGAGTTCTGAACACCCGGCCGCAACCCTGGGAGACG
TCCCAGGGACTTTGGGGGCCGTTTTTGTGGCCCGACCTGAGGAAGGGAGTCGATGTGGAATCCGACCCCG
TCAGGATATGTGGTTCTGGTAGGAGACGAGAACCTAAAACAGTTCCCGCCTCCGTCTGAATTTTTGCTTT
CGGTTTGGAACCGAAGCCGCGCGTCTTGTCTGCTGCAGCGCTGCAGCATCGTTCTGTGTTGTCTCTGTCT
GACTGTGTTTCTGTATTTGTCTGAAAATTAGGGCCAGACTGTTACCACTCCCTTAAGTTTGACCTTAGGT
CACTGGAAAGATGTCGAGCGGATCGCTCACAACCAGTCGGTAGATGTCAAGAAGAGACGTTGGGTTACCT
TCTGCTCTGCAGAATGGCCAACCTTTAACGTCGGATGGCCGCGAGACGGCACCTTTAACCGAGACCTCAT
CACCCAGGTTAAGATCAAGGTCTTTTCACCTGGCCCGCATGGACACCCAGACCAGGTCCCCTACATCGTG
ACCTGGGAAGCCTTGGCTTTTGACCCCCCTCCCTGGGTCAAGCCCTTTGTACACCCTAAGCCTCCGCCTC
CTCTTCCTCCATCCGCCCCGTCTCTCCCCCTTGAACCTCCTCGTTCGACCCCGCCTCGATCCTCCCTTTA
TCCAGCCCTCACTCCTTCTCTAGGCGCCGGCCGGATCCATGGACTACAAGGATGACGATGACAAGGACTA
CAAGGATGACGATGACAAGGACTACAAGGATGACGATGACAAGATGGCCTTGACTGACGGCGGCTGGTGC
TTGCCGAAGCGCTTCGGGGCCGCGGGTGCGGACGCCAGCGACTCCAGAGCCTTTCCAGCGCGGGAGCCCT
CCACGCCGCCTTCCCCCATCTCTTCCTCGTCCTCCTCCTGCTCCCGGGGCGGAGAGCGGGGCCCCGGCGG
CGCCAGCAACTGCGGGACGCCTCAGCTCGACACGGAGGCGGCGGCCGGACCCCCGGCCCGCTCGCTGCTG
CTCAGTTCCTACGCTTCGCATCCCTTCGGGGCTCCCCACGGACCTTCGGCGCCTGGGGTCGCGGGCCCCG
GGGGCAACCTGTCGAGCTGGGAGGACTTGCTGCTGTTCACTGACCTCGACCAAGCCGCGACCGCCAGCAA
GCTGCTGTGGTCCAGCCGCGGCGCCAAGCTGAGCCCCTTCGCACCCGAGCAGCCGGAGGAGATGTACCAG
ACCCTCGCCGCTCTCTCCAGCCAGGGTCCGGCCGCCTACGACGGCGCGCCCGGCGGCTTCGTGCACTCTG
CGGCCGCGGCGGCAGCAGCCGCGGCGGCGGCCAGCTCCCCGGTCTACGTGCCCACCACCCGCGTGGGTTC
CATGCTGCCCGGCCTACCGTACCACCTGCAGGGGTCGGGCAGTGGGCCAGCCAACCACGCGGGCGGCGCG
GGCGCGCACCCCGGCTGGCCTCAGGCCTCGGCCGACAGCCCTCCATACGGCAGCGGAGGCGGCGCGGCTG
GCGGCGGGGCCGCGGGGCCTGGCGGCGCTGGCTCAGCCGCGGCGCACGTCTCGGCGCGCTTCCCCTACTC
TCCCAGCCCGCCCATGGCCAACGGCGCCGCGCGGGAGCCGGGAGGCTACGCGGCGGCGGGCAGTGGGGGC
GCGGGAGGCGTGAGCGGCGGCGGCAGTAGCCTGGCGGCCATGGGCGGCCGCGAGCCCCAGTACAGCTCGC
TGTCGGCCGCGCGGCCGCTGAACGGGACGTACCACCACCACCACCACCACCACCACCACCATCCGAGCCC
CTACTCGCCCTACGTGGGGGCGCCACTGACGCCTGCCTGGCCCGCCGGACCCTTCGAGACCCCGGTGCTG
CACAGCCTGCAGAGCCGCGCCGGAGCCCCGCTCCCGGTGCCCCGGGGTCCCAGTGCAGACCTGCTGGAGG
ACCTGTCCGAGAGCCGCGAGTGCGTGAACTGCGGCTCCATCCAGACGCCGCTGTGGCGGCGGGACGGCAC
CGGCCACTACCTGTGCAACGCCTGCGGGCTCTACAGCAAGATGAACGGCCTCAGCCGGCCCCTCATCAAG
CCGCAGAAGCGCGTGCCTTCATCACGGCGGCTTGGATTGTCCTGTGCCAACTGTCACACCACAACTACCA
CCTTATGGCGCAGAAACGCCGAGGGTGAACCCGTGTGCAATGCTTGTGGACTCTACATGAAACTCCATGG
GGTGCCCAGACCACTTGCTATGAAAAAAGAGGGAATTCAAACCAGGAAACGAAAACCTAAGAACATAAAT
AAATCAAAGACTTGCTCTGGTAATAGCAATAATTCCATTCCCATGACTCCAACTTCCACCTCTTCTAACT
CAGATGATTGCAGCAAAAATACTTCCCCCACAACACAACCTACAGCCTCAGGGGCGGGTGCCCCGGTGAT
GACTGGTGCGGGAGAGAGCACCAATCCCGAGAACAGCGAGCTCAAGTATTCGGGTCAAGATGGGCTCTAC
ATAGGCGTCAGTCTCGCCTCGCCGGCCGAAGTCACGTCCTCCGTGCGACCGGATTCCTGGTGCGCCCTGG
CCCTGGCCGACACCTACCGCTACATCGACACCTACCGCTACATCGACACCTACCGCTACATCTAAGTCGA
CCCTGTGGAATGTGTGTCAGTTAGGGTGTGGAAAGTCCCCAGGCTCCCCAGCAGGCAGAAGTATGCAAAG
CATGCATCTCAATTAGTCAGCAACCAGGTGTGGAAAGTCCCCAGGCTCCCCAGCAGGCAGAAGTATGCAA
AGCATGCATCTCAATTAGTCAGCAACCATAGTCCCGCCCCTAACTCCGCCCATCCCGCCCCTAACTCCGC
CCAGTTCCGCCCATTCTCCGCCCCATGGCTGACTAATTTTTTTTATTTATGCAGAGGCCGAGGCCGCCTC
GGCCTCTGAGCTATTCCAGAAGTAGTGAGGAGGCTTTTTTGGAGGCCTAGGCTTTTGCAAAAAGCTTACC
ATGACCGAGTACAAGCCCACGGTGCGCCTCGCCACCCGCGACGACGTCCCCAGGGCCGTACGCACCCTCG
CCGCCGCGTTCGCCGACTACCCCGCCACGCGCCACACCGTCGATCCGGACCGCCACATCGAGCGGGTCAC
CGAGCTGCAAGAACTCTTCCTCACGCGCGTCGGGCTCGACATCGGCAAGGTGTGGGTCGCGGACGACGGC
GCCGCGGTGGCGGTCTGGACCACGCCGGAGAGCGTCGAAGCGGGGGCGGTGTTCGCCGAGATCGGCCCGC
GCATGGCCGAGTTGAGCGGTTCCCGGCTGGCCGCGCAGCAACAGATGGAAGGCCTCCTGGCGCCGCACCG
GCCCAAGGAGCCCGCGTGGTTCCTGGCCACCGTCGGCGTCTCGCCCGACCACCAGGGCAAGGGTCTGGGC
AGCGCCGTCGTGCTCCCCGGAGTGGAGGCGGCCGAGCGCGCCGGGGTGCCCGCCTTCCTGGAGACCTCCG
CGCCCCGCAACCTCCCCTTCTACGAGCGGCTCGGCTTCACCGTCACCGCCGACGTCGAGGTGCCCGAAGG
ACCGCGCACCTGGTGCATGACCCGCAAGCCCGGTGCCTGACGCCCGCCCCACGACCCGCAGCGCCCGACC
GAAAGGAGCGCACGACCCCATGCATCGATAAAATAAAAGATTTTATTTAGTCTCCAGAAAAAGGGGGGAA
TGAAAGACCCCACCTGTAGGTTTGGCAAGCTAGCTTAAGTAACGCCATTTTGCAAGGCATGGAAAAATAC
ATAACTGAGAATAGAGAAGTTCAGATCAAGGTCAGGAACAGATGGAACAGCTGAATATGGGCCAAACAGG
ATATCTGTGGTAAGCAGTTCCTGCCCCGGCTCAGGGCCAAGAACAGATGGAACAGCTGAATATGGGCCAA
ACAGGATATCTGTGGTAAGCAGTTCCTGCCCCGGCTCAGGGCCAAGAACAGATGGTCCCCAGATGCGGTC
CAGCCCTCAGCAGTTTCTAGAGAACCATCAGATGTTTCCAGGGTGCCCCAAGGACCTGAAATGACCCTGT
GCCTTATTTGAACTAACCAATCAGTTCGCTTCTCGCTTCTGTTCGCGCGCTTCTGCTCCCCGAGCTCAAT
AAAAGAGCCCACAACCCCTCACTCGGGGCGCCAGTCCTCCGATTGACTGAGTCGCCCGGGTACCCGTGTA
TCCAATAAACCCTCTTGCAGTTGCATCCGACTTGTGGTCTCGCTGTTCCTTGGGAGGGTCTCCTCTGAGT
GATTGACTACCCGTCAGCGGGGGTCTTTCACATGCAGCATGTATCAAAATTAATTTGGTTTTTTTTCTTA
AGTATTTACATTAAATGGCCATAGTTGCATTAATGAATCGGCCAACGCGCGGGGAGAGGCGGTTTGCGTA
TTGGGCGCTCTTCCGCTTCCTCGCTCACTGACTCGCTGCGCTCGGTCGTTCGGCTGCGGCGAGCGGTATC
AGCTCACTCAAAGGCGGTAATACGGTTATCCACAGAATCAGGGGATAACGCAGGAAAGAACATGTGAGCA
AAAGGCCAGCAAAAGGCCAGGAACCGTAAAAAGGCCGCGTTGCTGGCGTTTTTCCATAGGCTCCGCCCCC
CTGACGAGCATCACAAAAATCGACGCTCAAGTCAGAGGTGGCGAAACCCGACAGGACTATAAAGATACCA
GGCGTTTCCCCCTGGAAGCTCCCTCGTGCGCTCTCCTGTTCCGACCCTGCCGCTTACCGGATACCTGTCC
GCCTTTCTCCCTTCGGGAAGCGTGGCGCTTTCTCATAGCTCACGCTGTAGGTATCTCAGTTCGGTGTAGG
TCGTTCGCTCCAAGCTGGGCTGTGTGCACGAACCCCCCGTTCAGCCCGACCGCTGCGCCTTATCCGGTAA
CTATCGTCTTGAGTCCAACCCGGTAAGACACGACTTATCGCCACTGGCAGCAGCCACTGGTAACAGGATT
AGCAGAGCGAGGTATGTAGGCGGTGCTACAGAGTTCTTGAAGTGGTGGCCTAACTACGGCTACACTAGAA
GAACAGTATTTGGTATCTGCGCTCTGCTGAAGCCAGTTACCTTCGGAAAAAGAGTTGGTAGCTCTTGATC
CGGCAAACAAACCACCGCTGGTAGCGGTGGTTTTTTTGTTTGCAAGCAGCAGATTACGCGCAGAAAAAAA
GGATCTCAAGAAGATCCTTTGATCTTTTCTACGGGGTCTGACGCTCAGTGGAACGAAAACTCACGTTAAG
GGATTTTGGTCATGAGATTATCAAAAAGGATCTTCACCTAGATCCTTTTGCGGCCGCAAATCAATCTAAA
GTATATATGAGTAAACTTGGTCTGACAGTTACCAATGCTTAATCAGTGAGGCACCTATCTCAGCGATCTG
TCTATTTCGTTCATCCATAGTTGCCTGACTCCCCGTCGTGTAGATAACTACGATACGGGAGGGCTTACCA
TCTGGCCCCAGTGCTGCAATGATACCGCGAGACCCACGCTCACCGGCTCCAGATTTATCAGCAATAAACC
AGCCAGCCGGAAGGGCCGAGCGCAGAAGTGGTCCTGCAACTTTATCCGCCTCCATCCAGTCTATTAATTG
TTGCCGGGAAGCTAGAGTAAGTAGTTCGCCAGTTAATAGTTTGCGCAACGTTGTTGCCATTGCTACAGGC
ATCGTGGTGTCACGCTCGTCGTTTGGTATGGCTTCATTCAGCTCCGGTTCCCAACGATCAAGGCGAGTTA
CATGATCCCCCATGTTGTGCAAAAAAGCGGTTAGCTCCTTCGGTCCTCCGATCGTTGTCAGAAGTAAGTT
GGCCGCAGTGTTATCACTCATGGTTATGGCAGCACTGCATAATTCTCTTACTGTCATGCCATCCGTAAGA
TGCTTTTCTGTGACTGGTGAGTACTCAACCAAGTCATTCTGAGAATAGTGTATGCGGCGACCGAGTTGCT
CTTGCCCGGCGTCAATACGGGATAATACCGCGCCACATAGCAGAACTTTAAAAGTGCTCATCATTGGAAA
ACGTTCTTCGGGGCGAAAACTCTCAAGGATCTTACCGCTGTTGAGATCCAGTTCGATGTAACCCACTCGT
GCACCCAACTGATCTTCAGCATCTTTTACTTTCACCAGCGTTTCTGGGTGAGCAAAAACAGGAAGGCAAA
ATGCCGCAAAAAAGGGAATAAGGGCGACACGGAAATGTTGAATACTCATACTCTTCCTTTTTCAATATTA
TTGAAGCATTTATCAGGGTTATTGTCTCATGAGCGGATACATATTTGAATGTATTTAGAAAAATAAACAA
ATAGGGGTTCCGCGCACATTTCCCCGAAAAGTGCCAC
Features (pLannotate 1.2.2; 15 found; start..end, strand, type, name):
      8..477     +  LTR            LTR: long terminal repeat from Moloney murine leukemia virus
    601..875     +  misc_feature   MESV Ψ (fragment): packaging signal of murine embryonic stem cell virus
    942..1358    +  CDS            gag (truncated): truncated Moloney murine leukemia virus (MMLV) gag gene lacking the start codon
   1375..1395    +  CDS            FLAG (fragment): FLAG® epitope tag, followed by an enterokinase cleavage site
   1399..1419    +  CDS            FLAG (fragment): FLAG® epitope tag, followed by an enterokinase cleavage site
   1423..1443    +  CDS            FLAG (fragment): FLAG® epitope tag, followed by an enterokinase cleavage site
   1444..3228    +  CDS            GATA6: GATA6_HUMAN - Experimental evidence at protein level: Swiss-Prot protein existence level 1. Transcriptional activator (PubMed:19666519, PubMed:27756709, PubMed:22750565, PubMed:22824924). Regulates SEMA3C and PLXNA2 (PubMed:19666519). Involved in gene regulation specifically in the gastric epithelium (PubMed:9315713). May regulate genes that protect epithelial cells from bacterial infection (PubMed:16968778). Involved in bone morphogenetic protein (BMP)-mediated cardiac-specific gene expression (By similarity). Binds to BMP response element (BMPRE) DNA sequences within cardiac activating regio
   3302..3631    +  promoter       SV40 promoter: SV40 enhancer and early promoter
   3641..4240    +  CDS            PuroR: puromycin N-acetyltransferase; pac from Streptomyces alboniger; confers resistance to puromycin
   4339..4460    +  LTR            3' LTR (ΔU3) (fragment): self-inactivating 3' long terminal repeat (LTR) from Moloney murine leukemia virus
   4461..4930    +  LTR            LTR: long terminal repeat from Moloney murine leukemia virus
   4996..5048    -  CDS            lacI (fragment): lac repressor; lacI; The lac repressor binds to the lac operator to inhibit transcription in E. coli. This inhibition can be relieved by adding lactose or isopropyl-β-D-thiogalactopyranoside (IPTG).
   5231..5819    -  rep_origin     ori: high-copy-number ColE1/pMB1/pBR322/pUC origin of replication
   5979..6839    -  CDS            AmpR: β-lactamase; bla; confers resistance to ampicillin, carbenicillin, and related antibiotics
   6840..6944    -  promoter       AmpR promoter: bla
