[The description below was written by a language model from this plasmid's Addgene catalogue record and pLannotate feature annotations shown in this document.]
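Description:
pBabe 3XFLAG-wtGATA6-3XAU1 puro is a Moloney murine leukemia virus–based retroviral expression vector built on the pBABEpuro backbone for delivering full-length wild-type human GATA6 into mammalian cells. In bacteria it is maintained through a high-copy ColE1/pUC-type origin and an ampicillin resistance gene (β-lactamase) driven by its own bla promoter. The retroviral portion is flanked by MMLV long terminal repeats. Downstream of the 5′ LTR lie a packaging signal (Ψ) and a truncated gag segment lacking its start codon, which together allow the transcribed genome to be encapsidated when gag, pol and env functions are supplied in trans by packaging cells.

The GATA6 coding sequence was inserted between BamHI and SalI sites, both of which were preserved. It is preceded by three tandem FLAG epitopes and, according to the catalogue entry, followed by three AU1 epitopes. The AU1 repeats are not called in the feature table, although a short unannotated stretch follows the GATA6 reading frame. No dedicated internal promoter sits upstream of the insert, so expression is presumably driven from the 5′ LTR, as is standard for pBABE vectors. A separate SV40 enhancer/early promoter drives puromycin N-acetyltransferase, allowing selection of stably transduced cells. The distinct tags at each end allow detection or immunoprecipitation of the transcription factor from either terminus, which could help distinguish intact protein from truncated or processed forms. The sequenced record is 6,967 nt, shorter than the 7,817 bp total listed in the catalogue, and the record does not explain this discrepancy.
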