Addgene plasmid #72607: pBabe 3XFLAG-wtGATA6-3XAU1 puro
Purpose: Expresses an N-terminally triple FLAG-tagged and C-terminally triple AU1-tagged full length human wtGATA6 in mamalian cells
Depositing lab: Kevin Janes. Depositing organization: University of Virginia. Publication: TNF-insulin crosstalk at the transcription factor GATA6 is revealed by a model that links signaling and transcriptomic data tensors. Chitforoushzadeh Z, Ye Z, Sheng Z, LaRue S, Fry RC, Lauffenburger DA, Janes KA. Sci Signal. 2016 Jun 7;9(431):ra59. doi: 10.1126/scisignal.aad3373. PubMed 27273097.
Backbone
  Vector backbone: pBABEpuro
  Backbone size w/o insert (bp): 5900
  Total vector size (bp): 7817
  Vector type: Mammalian Expression, Retroviral
  Selectable markers: Puromycin
Growth in bacteria
  Bacterial resistance: Ampicillin, 100 μg/mL
  Growth temperature: 37°C
  Growth strain: NEB Stable
  Copy number: High Copy
Gene/Insert
  Gene/Insert name: GATA binding protein 6 (alt name: GATA6)
  Species: H. sapiens (human)
  Insert size (bp): 1917
  GenBank ID: NM_005257
  Entrez Gene: GATA6
  Tag / fusion protein: 3XFLAG (N terminal on insert); 3XAU1 (C terminal on insert)
  Cloning method: Restriction Enzyme; 5′ cloning site BamHI (not destroyed); 3′ cloning site SalI (not destroyed)
  Sequencing primers: 5′ pBABE5'; 3′ pBABE3'
Terms and licenses: Academic/Nonprofit Terms; Industry Terms: Not Available to Industry
How to cite: pBabe 3XFLAG-wtGATA6-3XAU1 puro was a gift from Kevin Janes (Addgene plasmid # 72607 ; http://n2t.net/addgene:72607 ; RRID:Addgene_72607)
