>Addgene plasmid #72607 | pBabe 3XFLAG-wtGATA6-3XAU1 puro | depositor partial sequence | sequence record 133680 | forward sequence
GAATTTCCGGGCCCGGAATCCATGGACTAACAAGGATGACGATGACAAGGACTACAAGGATGACGATGAC
AAGGACTACAAGGATGACGATGACAAGATGGCCTTGACTGACGGCGGCTGGTGCTTGCCGAAGCGCTTCG
GGGCCGCGGGTGCGGACGCCAGCGACTCCAGAGCCTTTCCAGCGCGGGAGCCCTCCACGCCGCCTTCCCC
CATCTCTTCCTCGTCCTCCTCCTGCTCCCGGGGCGGAGAGCGGGGCCCCGGCGGCGCCAGCAACTGCGGG
ACGCCTCAGCTCGACACGGAGGCGGCGGCCGGACCCCCGGCCCGCTCGCTGCTGCTCAGTTCCTACGCTT
CGCATCCCTTCGGGGCTCCCCACGGACCTTCGGCGCCTGGGGTCGCGGGCCCCGGGGGCAACCTGTCGAG
CTGGGAGGACTTGCTGCTGTTCACTGACCTCTACCAAGCCGCGACCGCCAGCAAGCTGCTGTGGTCCAGC
CGCGGCGCCAAGCTGAGCCCCTTCGCACCCGAGCAGCCGGAGGAGATGTACCATACCCTCGCCGCTCTCA
CCATCC
