>Addgene plasmid #72607 | pBabe 3XFLAG-wtGATA6-3XAU1 puro | depositor partial sequence | sequence record 133681 | reverse sequence
GAAGTAATCTGCTTTGCATACTTCTGCCTGCTGGGGAGCCTGGGGACTTTCCACACCCTAACTGACACAC
ATTCCACAGGGTCGACTTAGATGTAGCGGTAGGTGTCGATGTAGCGGTAGGTGTCGATGTAGCGGTAGGT
GTCGGCCAGGGCCAGGGCGCACCAGGAATCCGGTCGCACGGAGGACGTGACTTCGGCCGGCGAGGCGAGA
CTGACGCCTATGTAGAGCCCATCTTGACCCGAATACTTGAGCTCGCTGTTCTCGGGATTGGTGCTCTCTC
CCGCACCAGTCATCACCGGGGCACCCGCCCCTGAGGCTGTAGGTTGTGTTGTGGGGGAAGTATTTTTGCT
GCAATCATCTGAGTTAGAAGAGGTGGAAGTTGGAGTCATGGGAATGGAATTATTGCTATTACCAGAGCAA
GTCTTTGATTTATTTATGTTCTTAGGTTTTCGTTTCCTGGTTTGAATTCCCTCTTTTTTCATAGCAAGTG
GTCTGGGCACCCCATGGAGTTTCATGTAGAGTCCACAAGCATTGCACACGGGTTCACCCTCGGCGTTTCT
GCGCCATAAGGTGGTAGTTGTGGTGTGACAGTTGGCACAGGACAATCCAAGCCGCCGTGATGAAGGCACG
CGCTTCTGCGGCTTGATGAGGGGCCGGCTGAGGCCGTTCATCTTGCTGTAGAGCCCGCAGGCGTTGCACA
GGTAGTGGCCGGTGCCGTCCCGCCGCCACAGCGGCGTCTGGATGGAGCCGCAGTTCACGCACTCGCGGCT
CTCGGACAGGTCCTCCAGCAGGTCTGCACTGGGACCCCGGGGCACCGGGAGCGGGGCTCCGGCGCGGCTC
TGCAGGCTGTGCAGCACCGGGGTCTCGAAGGGTCCGGCGGGCCAGGCAGGCGTCAGTGGCGCCCCCACGT
AGGGCGAGTAGGGGCTCGGATGGTGGTGGTGGTGGTGGTGGTGGTGGTGGTACGTCCCGTTCAGCGGCCG
CCGCGGCCGACAGCGAGCTG
