>Addgene plasmid #72607 | pBabe 3XFLAG-wtGATA6-3XAU1 puro | depositor partial sequence | sequence record 133682 | insert's predicted sequence
ATGGACTACAAGGATGACGATGACAAGGACTACAAGGATGACGATGACAAGGACTACAAGGATGACGATG
ACAAGATGGCCTTGACTGACGGCGGCTGGTGCTTGCCGAAGCGCTTCGGGGCCGCGGGTGCGGACGCCAG
CGACTCCAGAGCCTTTCCAGCGCGGGAGCCCTCCACGCCGCCTTCCCCCATCTCTTCCTCGTCCTCCTCC
TGCTCCCGGGGCGGAGAGCGGGGCCCCGGCGGCGCCAGCAACTGCGGGACGCCTCAGCTCGACACGGAGG
CGGCGGCCGGACCCCCGGCCCGCTCGCTGCTGCTCAGTTCCTACGCTTCGCATCCCTTCGGGGCTCCCCA
CGGACCTTCGGCGCCTGGGGTCGCGGGCCCCGGGGGCAACCTGTCGAGCTGGGAGGACTTGCTGCTGTTC
ACTGACCTCGACCAAGCCGCGACCGCCAGCAAGCTGCTGTGGTCCAGCCGCGGCGCCAAGCTGAGCCCCT
TCGCACCCGAGCAGCCGGAGGAGATGTACCAGACCCTCGCCGCTCTCTCCAGCCAGGGTCCGGCCGCCTA
CGACGGCGCGCCCGGCGGCTTCGTGCACTCTGCGGCCGCGGCGGCAGCAGCCGCGGCGGCGGCCAGCTCC
CCGGTCTACGTGCCCACCACCCGCGTGGGTTCCATGCTGCCCGGCCTACCGTACCACCTGCAGGGGTCGG
GCAGTGGGCCAGCCAACCACGCGGGCGGCGCGGGCGCGCACCCCGGCTGGCCTCAGGCCTCGGCCGACAG
CCCTCCATACGGCAGCGGAGGCGGCGCGGCTGGCGGCGGGGCCGCGGGGCCTGGCGGCGCTGGCTCAGCC
GCGGCGCACGTCTCGGCGCGCTTCCCCTACTCTCCCAGCCCGCCCATGGCCAACGGCGCCGCGCGGGAGC
CGGGAGGCTACGCGGCGGCGGGCAGTGGGGGCGCGGGAGGCGTGAGCGGCGGCGGCAGTAGCCTGGCGGC
CATGGGCGGCCGCGAGCCCCAGTACAGCTCGCTGTCGGCCGCGCGGCCGCTGAACGGGACGTACCACCAC
CACCACCACCACCACCACCACCATCCGAGCCCCTACTCGCCCTACGTGGGGGCGCCACTGACGCCTGCCT
GGCCCGCCGGACCCTTCGAGACCCCGGTGCTGCACAGCCTGCAGAGCCGCGCCGGAGCCCCGCTCCCGGT
GCCCCGGGGTCCCAGTGCAGACCTGCTGGAGGACCTGTCCGAGAGCCGCGAGTGCGTGAACTGCGGCTCC
ATCCAGACGCCGCTGTGGCGGCGGGACGGCACCGGCCACTACCTGTGCAACGCCTGCGGGCTCTACAGCA
AGATGAACGGCCTCAGCCGGCCCCTCATCAAGCCGCAGAAGCGCGTGCCTTCATCACGGCGGCTTGGATT
GTCCTGTGCCAACTGTCACACCACAACTACCACCTTATGGCGCAGAAACGCCGAGGGTGAACCCGTGTGC
AATGCTTGTGGACTCTACATGAAACTCCATGGGGTGCCCAGACCACTTGCTATGAAAAAAGAGGGAATTC
AAACCAGGAAACGAAAACCTAAGAACATAAATAAATCAAAGACTTGCTCTGGTAATAGCAATAATTCCAT
TCCCATGACTCCAACTTCCACCTCTTCTAACTCAGATGATTGCAGCAAAAATACTTCCCCCACAACACAA
CCTACAGCCTCAGGGGCGGGTGCCCCGGTGATGACTGGTGCGGGAGAGAGCACCAATCCCGAGAACAGCG
AGCTCAAGTATTCGGGTCAAGATGGGCTCTACATAGGCGTCAGTCTCGCCTCGCCGGCCGAAGTCACGTC
CTCCGTGCGACCGGATTCCTGGTGCGCCCTGGCCCTGGCCGACACCTACCGCTACATCGACACCTACCGC
TACATCGACACCTACCGCTACATCTAA
