>Addgene plasmid #72607 | pBabe 3XFLAG-wtGATA6-3XAU1 puro | addgene partial sequence | sequence record 138332 | pBABE5 5'-CTTTATCCAGCCCTCAC-3'
GGAATCCATGGACTACAAGGATGACGATGACAAGGACTACAAGGATGACGATGACAAGGACTACAAGGAT
GACGATGACAAGATGGCCTTGACTGACGGCGGCTGGTGCTTGCCGAAGCGCTTCGGGGCCGCGGGTGCGG
ACGCCAGCGACTCCAGAGCCTTTCCAGCGCGGGAGCCCTCCACGCCGCCTTCCCCCATCTCTTCCTCGTC
CTCCTCCTGCTCCCGGGGCGGAGAGCGGGGCCCCGGCGGCGCCAGCAACTGCGGGACGCCTCAGCTCGAC
ACGGAGGCGGCGGCCGGACCCCCGGCCCGCTCGCTGCTGCTCAGTTCCTACGCTTCGCATCCCTTCGGGG
CTCCCCACGGACCTTCGGCGCCTGGGGTCGCGGGCCCCGGGGGCAACCTGTCGAGCTGGGAGGACTTGCT
GCTGTTCACTGACCTCGACCAAGCCGCGACCGCCAGCAAGCTGCTGTGGTCCAGCCGCGGCGCCAAGCTG
AGCCCCTTCGCACCCGAGCAGCCGGAGGAGATGTACCAGACCCTCGCCGCTCTCTCCAGCCAGGGTCCGG
CCGCCTACGACGGCGCGCCCGGCGGCTTCGTGCACTCTGCGGCCGCGGCGGCAGCAGCCGCGGCGGCGGC
CAGCTCCCCGGTCTACGTGCCCACCACCCGCGTGGGTTCCATGCTGCCCGGCCTACCGTACCACCTGCAG
GGGTCGGGCAGTGGGCCAGCCAACCACGCGG
