>Addgene plasmid #72607 | pBabe 3XFLAG-wtGATA6-3XAU1 puro | addgene partial sequence | sequence record 138338 | pBABE3 5'-ACCCTAACTGACACACATTCC-3'
ATGTAGCGGTAGGTGTCGATGTAGCGGTAGGTGTCGATGTAGCGGTAGGTGTCGGCCAGGGCCAGGGCGC
ACCAGGAATCCGGTCGCACGGAGGACGTGACTTCGGCCGGCGAGGCGAGACTGACGCCTATGTAGAGCCC
ATCTTGACCCGAATACTTGAGCTCGCTGTTCTCGGGATTGGTGCTCTCTCCCGCACCAGTCATCACCGGG
GCACCCGCCCCTGAGGCTGTAGGTTGTGTTGTGGGGGAAGTATTTTTGCTGCAATCATCTGAGTTAGAAG
AGGTGGAAGTTGGAGTCATGGGAATGGAATTATTGCTATTACCAGAGCAAGTCTTTGATTTATTTATGTT
CTTAGGTTTTCGTTTCCTGGTTTGAATTCCCTCTTTTTTCATAGCAAGTGGTCTGGGCACCCCATGGAGT
TTCATGTAGAGTCCACAAGCATTGCACACGGGTTCACCCTCGGCGTTTCTGCGCCATAAGGTGGTAGTTG
TGGTGTGACAGTTGGCACAGGACAATCCAAGCCGCCGTGATGAAGGCACGCGCTTCTGCGGCTTGATGAG
GGGCCGGCTGAGGCCGTTCATCTTGCTGTAGAGCCCGCAGGCGTTGCACAGGTAGTGGCCGGTGCCGTCC
CGCCGCCACAGCGGCGTCTGGATGGAGCCGCAGTTCACGCACTCGCGGCTCTCGGACAGGTCCTCCAGCA
GGTCTGCACTGGGACCCCGGGGCACCGGGAGCGGG
